Addgene plasmid #158638: pSLIK 3xFLAG-MAVS-Gln93,Ala271 hygro
Purpose: Lentiviral expression vector for an inducible 3xFLAG-tagged MAVS mutant construct
Depositing lab: Kevin Janes. Depositing organization: University of Virginia. Publication: Modeling the complete kinetics of coxsackievirus B3 reveals human determinants of host-cell feedback. Lopacinski AB, Sweatt AJ, Smolko CM, Gray-Gaillard E, Borgman CA, Shah M, Janes KA. Cell Syst. 2021 Apr 21;12(4):304-323.e13. doi: 10.1016/j.cels.2021.02.004. Epub 2021 Mar 18. PubMed 33740397.
Backbone
  Vector backbone: pSLIK hygro
  Backbone manufacturer: Addgene #25737
  Vector type: Lentiviral
  Selectable markers: Hygromycin
Growth in bacteria
  Bacterial resistance: Ampicillin, 100 μg/mL
  Growth temperature: 30°C
  Growth strain: NEB Stable
  Copy number: Unknown
Gene/Insert
  Gene/Insert name: MAVS (alt names: IPS-1; VISA)
  Species: H. sapiens (human)
  Mutation: E93Q/Q271A
  Entrez Gene: MAVS (a.k.a. CARDIF, IPS-1, IPS1, VISA)
  Tag / fusion protein: 3XFLAG (N terminal on insert)
  Cloning method: Gateway Cloning
Terms and licenses: Academic/Nonprofit Terms; Industry Terms: Not Available to Industry
Depositor comments: The plasmid differs from the MAVS reference sequence at 2 positions (Q198K and S409F). This plamid has an additional Q271A mutation. For pSLIK vectors, it is recommended to use zeocin in addition to ampicillin for bacterial selection.
How to cite: pSLIK 3xFLAG-MAVS-Gln93,Ala271 hygro was a gift from Kevin Janes (Addgene plasmid # 158638 ; http://n2t.net/addgene:158638 ; RRID:Addgene_158638)
