[The description below was written by a language model from this plasmid's Addgene catalogue record and pLannotate feature annotations shown in this document.]
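Description:
pSLIK 3xFLAG-MAVS-Gln93,Ala271 hygro is a single-vector, doxycycline-inducible lentiviral expression plasmid built on the pSLIK hygro backbone, with the insert introduced by Gateway recombination (attB1 and attB2 sites flank the inducible cassette). The viral genome is transcribed from a CMV enhancer/promoter fused to a truncated HIV-1 5' LTR and carries the Ψ packaging signal, RRE and cPPT/CTS, followed downstream by a WPRE, a second truncated LTR and a bGH polyadenylation signal. In bacteria the plasmid replicates from a high-copy ColE1/pUC-type origin and is selected with ampicillin. An f1 origin is also present, as is an SV40/EM7-driven BleoR cassette outside the viral region, which is why the depositor recommends adding zeocin alongside ampicillin.

The payload is human MAVS (IPS-1/VISA), the adaptor that relays RIG-I/MDA5 sensing of viral RNA to NF-κB and IRF3/7 activation and interferon induction. It carries an N-terminal 3xFLAG tag and sits under the tight TRE (PTight) promoter. The insert bears the E93Q and Q271A substitutions, and the depositor notes it also differs from the reference sequence at Q198K and S409F. A second cassette in the same provirus uses the UbC promoter to express the reverse tetracycline transactivator rtTA3, followed by an EMCV IRES and the hygromycin resistance gene. Transduced cells can therefore be selected with hygromycin and already contain the activator needed to switch on tagged MAVS when doxycycline is added. The record does not explain the rationale for the mutations, but the associated study modelled coxsackievirus B3 kinetics and host-cell feedback.
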