Features (pLannotate 1.2.2; 42 found; start..end, strand, type, name):
     31..83      -  misc_feature   bom (fragment): basis of mobility region from pBR322
    238..617     +  enhancer       CMV enhancer: human cytomegalovirus immediate early enhancer
    618..817     +  promoter       CMV promoter: human cytomegalovirus (CMV) immediate early promoter
    835..1015    +  LTR            5' LTR (truncated): truncated 5' long terminal repeat (LTR) from HIV-1
   1062..1187    +  misc_feature   HIV-1 Ψ: packaging signal of human immunodeficiency virus type 1
   1171..1534    +  CDS            HIV-1 gag (fragment): gag protein from human immunodeficiency virus 1; gag
   1680..1913    +  misc_feature   RRE: The Rev response element (RRE) of HIV-1 allows for Rev-dependent mRNA export from the nucleus to the cytoplasm.
   2290..2390    +  CDS            Rev (fragment): human immunodeficiency virus 1 (HIV-1) Rev protein; rev; enhances nuclear export of unspliced and incompletely spliced viral mRNAs
   2440..2557    +  misc_feature   cPPT/CTS: central polypurine tract and central termination sequence of HIV-1
   2614..2638    +  protein_bind   attB1: mutant version of attB; recombination site for the Gateway® BP reaction BP Clonase™
   2670..2984    +  promoter       tight TRE promoter: Tet-responsive promoter PTight, consisting of seven tet operator sequences followed by the minimal CMV promoter
   2993..3058    +  CDS            3xFLAG: three tandem FLAG® epitope tags, followed by an enterokinase cleavage site
   3065..4684    +  CDS            MAVS: MAVS_HUMAN - Also known as IPS1, KIAA1271, VISA. Experimental evidence at protein level: Swiss-Prot protein existence level 1. Required for innate immune defense against viruses (PubMed:16125763, PubMed:16127453, PubMed:16153868, PubMed:16177806, PubMed:19631370, PubMed:20451243, PubMed:23087404, PubMed:20127681, PubMed:21170385). Acts downstream of DHX33, DDX58/RIG-I and IFIH1/MDA5, which detect intracellular dsRNA produced during viral replication, to coordinate pathways leading to the activation of NF-kappa-B, IRF3 and IRF7, and to the subsequent induction of antiviral cytokines such as IFN
   4723..4747    -  protein_bind   attB2: mutant version of attB; recombination site for the Gateway® BP reaction BP Clonase™
   4797..6008    +  promoter       UbC promoter: human ubiquitin C promoter
   6073..6125    +  misc_feature   MCS (fragment): multiple cloning site
   6133..6830    +  CDS            rtTA3 (fragment): reverse tetracycline transactivator 3 activates expression from Tet-responsive promoters in the presence of doxycycline
   6760..6870    +  CDS            VP48: 3 tandem repeats of the minimal activation domain of herpes simplex virus VP16 (Cheng et al., 2013)
   7028..7490    +  misc_feature   IRES: internal ribosome entry site (IRES) of the encephalomyocarditis virus (EMCV)
   7548..8568    +  CDS            HygR (fragment): aminoglycoside phosphotransferase from E. coli; aph(4)-Ia; confers resistance to hygromycin
   8586..8864    +  CDS            yokD (fragment): YOKD_BACSU - Experimental evidence at protein level: Swiss-Prot protein existence level 1. May contribute to antibiotic resistance. From Bacillus subtilis (strain 168).
   8894..8977    +  CDS            large T antigen (fragment): large T antigen from SV40 (simian virus 40)
   9011..9034    +  misc_feature   MCS (fragment): pBluescript multiple cloning site
   9034..9622    +  misc_feature   WPRE: woodchuck hepatitis virus posttranscriptional regulatory element
   9623..9642    +  misc_feature   MCS (fragment): pBluescript multiple cloning site
   9644..10144   +  CDS            nef (fragment): NEF_HV1LA - Experimental evidence at protein level: Swiss-Prot protein existence level 1. Extracellular Nef protein targets CD4(+) T-lymphocytes for apoptosis by interacting with CXCR4 surface receptors. From Human immunodeficiency virus type 1 group M subtype B (isolate Lai) (HIV-1).
  10151..10331   +  LTR            5' LTR (truncated): truncated 5' long terminal repeat (LTR) from HIV-1
  10363..10587   +  polyA_signal   bGH poly(A) signal: bovine growth hormone polyadenylation signal
  10591..10612   +  promoter       SV40 promoter (fragment): SV40 enhancer and early promoter
  10633..11061   +  rep_origin     f1 ori (sequence partly withheld): f1 bacteriophage origin of replication; arrow indicates direction of (+) strand synthesis
  11075..11404   +  promoter       SV40 promoter: SV40 enhancer and early promoter
  11452..11499   +  promoter       EM7 promoter: synthetic bacterial promoter&nbsp
  11518..11892   +  CDS            BleoR: antibiotic-binding protein; Sh ble from Streptoalloteichus hindustanus; confers resistance to bleomycin, phleomycin, and Zeocin™
  11902..12027   +  CDS            ble (fragment): BLE_KLEPN - Experimental evidence at protein level: Swiss-Prot protein existence level 1. Binding protein with a strong affinity to the bleomycin family of antibiotics. Binds to CL990; an antimitotic-antibiotic compound. From Klebsiella pneumoniae.
  12022..12143   +  polyA_signal   SV40 poly(A) signal: SV40 polyadenylation signal
  12214..12236   -  protein_bind   lac operator (fragment): The lac repressor binds to the lac operator to inhibit transcription in E. coli. This inhibition can be relieved by adding lactose or isopropyl-β-D-thiogalactopyranoside (IPTG). lac repressor encoded by lacI
  12240..12270   -  promoter       lac promoter: promoter for the E. coli lac operon
  12285..12306   -  protein_bind   CAP binding site: CAP binding activates transcription in the presence of cAMP. E. coli catabolite activator protein
  12319..12411   -  CDS            lacI (fragment): lac repressor; lacI; The lac repressor binds to the lac operator to inhibit transcription in E. coli. This inhibition can be relieved by adding lactose or isopropyl-β-D-thiogalactopyranoside (IPTG).
  12594..13182   -  rep_origin     ori: high-copy-number ColE1/pMB1/pBR322/pUC origin of replication
  13353..14213   -  CDS            AmpR: β-lactamase; bla; confers resistance to ampicillin, carbenicillin, and related antibiotics
  14214..14318   -  promoter       AmpR promoter: bla
>Addgene plasmid #158638 | pSLIK 3xFLAG-MAVS-Gln93,Ala271 hygro | addgene full sequence | sequence record 313575 | Addgene NGS Result
GTCGACGGATCGGGAGATCTCCCGATCCCCTATGGTGCACTCTCAGTACAATCTGCTCTGATGCCGCATA
GTTAAGCCAGTATCTGCTCCCTGCTTGTGTGTTGGAGGTCGCTGAGTAGTGCGCGAGCAAAATTTAAGCT
ACAACAAGGCAAGGCTTGACCGACAATTGCATGAAGAATCTGCTTAGGGTTAGGCGTTTTGCGCTGCTTC
GCGATGTACGGGCCAGATATACGCGTTGACATTGATTATTGACTAGTTATTAATAGTAATCAATTACGGG
GTCATTAGTTCATAGCCCATATATGGAGTTCCGCGTTACATAACTTACGGTAAATGGCCCGCCTGGCTGA
CCGCCCAACGACCCCCGCCCATTGACGTCAATAATGACGTATGTTCCCATAGTAACGCCAATAGGGACTT
TCCATTGACGTCAATGGGTGGAGTATTTACGGTAAACTGCCCACTTGGCAGTACATCAAGTGTATCATAT
GCCAAGTACGCCCCCTATTGACGTCAATGACGGTAAATGGCCCGCCTGGCATTATGCCCAGTACATGACC
TTATGGGACTTTCCTACTTGGCAGTACATCTACGTATTAGTCATCGCTATTACCATGGTGATGCGGTTTT
GGCAGTACATCAATGGGCGTGGATAGCGGTTTGACTCACGGGGATTTCCAAGTCTCCACCCCATTGACGT
CAATGGGAGTTTGTTTTGGCACCAAAATCAACGGGACTTTCCAAAATGTCGTAACAACTCCGCCCCATTG
ACGCAAATGGGCGGTAGGCGTGTACGGTGGGAGGTCTATATAAGCAGCGCGTTTTGCCTGTACTGGGTCT
CTCTGGTTAGACCAGATCTGAGCCTGGGAGCTCTCTGGCTAACTAGGGAACCCACTGCTTAAGCCTCAAT
AAAGCTTGCCTTGAGTGCTTCAAGTAGTGTGTGCCCGTCTGTTGTGTGACTCTGGTAACTAGAGATCCCT
CAGACCCTTTTAGTCAGTGTGGAAAATCTCTAGCAGTGGCGCCCGAACAGGGACTTGAAAGCGAAAGGGA
AACCAGAGGAGCTCTCTCGACGCAGGACTCGGCTTGCTGAAGCGCGCACGGCAAGAGGCGAGGGGCGGCG
ACTGGTGAGTACGCCAAAAATTTTGACTAGCGGAGGCTAGAAGGAGAGAGATGGGTGCGAGAGCGTCAGT
ATTAAGCGGGGGAGAATTAGATCGCGATGGGAAAAAATTCGGTTAAGGCCAGGGGGAAAGAAAAAATATA
AATTAAAACATATAGTATGGGCAAGCAGGGAGCTAGAACGATTCGCAGTTAATCCTGGCCTGTTAGAAAC
ATCAGAAGGCTGTAGACAAATACTGGGACAGCTACAACCATCCCTTCAGACAGGATCAGAAGAACTTAGA
TCATTATATAATACAGTAGCAACCCTCTATTGTGTGCATCAAAGGATAGAGATAAAAGACACCAAGGAAG
CTTTAGACAAGATAGAGGAAGAGCAAAACAAAAGTAAGACCACCGCACAGCAAGCGGCCGCTGATCTTCA
GACCTGGAGGAGGAGATATGAGGGACAATTGGAGAAGTGAATTATATAAATATAAAGTAGTAAAAATTGA
ACCATTAGGAGTAGCACCCACCAAGGCAAAGAGAAGAGTGGTGCAGAGAGAAAAAAGAGCAGTGGGAATA
GGAGCTTTGTTCCTTGGGTTCTTGGGAGCAGCAGGAAGCACTATGGGCGCAGCGTCAATGACGCTGACGG
TACAGGCCAGACAATTATTGTCTGGTATAGTGCAGCAGCAGAACAATTTGCTGAGGGCTATTGAGGCGCA
ACAGCATCTGTTGCAACTCACAGTCTGGGGCATCAAGCAGCTCCAGGCAAGAATCCTGGCTGTGGAAAGA
TACCTAAAGGATCAACAGCTCCTGGGGATTTGGGGTTGCTCTGGAAAACTCATTTGCACCACTGCTGTGC
CTTGGAATGCTAGTTGGAGTAATAAATCTCTGGAACAGATTTGGAATCACACGACCTGGATGGAGTGGGA
CAGAGAAATTAACAATTACACAAGCTTAATACACTCCTTAATTGAAGAATCGCAAAACCAGCAAGAAAAG
AATGAACAAGAATTATTGGAATTAGATAAATGGGCAAGTTTGTGGAATTGGTTTAACATAACAAATTGGC
TGTGGTATATAAAATTATTCATAATGATAGTAGGAGGCTTGGTAGGTTTAAGAATAGTTTTTGCTGTACT
TTCTATAGTGAATAGAGTTAGGCAGGGATATTCACCATTATCGTTTCAGACCCACCTCCCAACCCCGAGG
GGACCCGACAGGCCCGAAGGAATAGAAGAAGAAGGTGGAGAGAGAGACAGAGACAGATCCATTCGATTAG
TGAACGGATCGGCACTGCGTGCGCCAATTCTGCAGACAAATGGCAGTATTCATCCACAATTTTAAAAGAA
AAGGGGGGATTGGGGGGTACAGTGCAGGGGAAAGAATAGTAGACATAATAGCAACAGACATACAAACTAA
AGAATTACAAAAACAAATTACAAAAATTCAAAATTTTCGGGTTTATTACAGGGACAGCAGAGATCCAGTT
TGGTTAATTCTAGACAGTTATCAACAAGTTTGTACAAAAAAGCAGGCTTTAAAGGAACCAATTCAGTCGA
CTGGATCCCGAGTTTACTCCCTATCAGTGATAGAGAACGTATGTCGAGTTTACTCCCTATCAGTGATAGA
GAACGATGTCGAGTTTACTCCCTATCAGTGATAGAGAACGTATGTCGAGTTTACTCCCTATCAGTGATAG
AGAACGTATGTCGAGTTTACTCCCTATCAGTGATAGAGAACGTATGTCGAGTTTATCCCTATCAGTGATA
GAGAACGTATGTCGAGTTTACTCCCTATCAGTGATAGAGAACGTATGTCGAGGTAGGCGTGTACGGTGGG
AGGCCTATATAAGCAGAGCTCGTTTAGTGAACCGTCAGATCGCCACTAGATGGACTACAAAGACCATGAC
GGTGATTATAAAGATCATGACATCGATTACAAGGATGACGATGACAAGACTAGTATGCCGTTTGCTGAAG
ACAAGACCTATAAGTATATCTGCCGCAATTTCAGCAATTTTTGCAATGTGGATGTTGTAGAGATTCTGCC
TTACCTGCCCTGCCTCACAGCAAGAGACCAGGATCGACTGCGGGCCACCTGCACACTCTCAGGGAACCGG
GACACCCTCTGGCATCTCTTCAATACCCTTCAGCGGCGGCCCGGCTGGGTGGAGTACTTCATTGCGGCAC
TGAGGGGCTGTGAGCTAGTTGATCTCGCGGACGAAGTGGCCTCTGTCTACCAGAGCTACCAGCCTCGGAC
CTCGGACCGTCCCCCAGACCCACTGGAGCCACCGTCACTTCCTGCTGAGAGGCCAGGGCCCCCCACACCT
GCTGCGGCCCACAGCATCCCCTACAACAGCTGCAGAGAGAAGGAGCCAAGTTACCCCATGCCTGTCCAGG
AGACCCAGGCGCCAGAGTCCCCAGGAGAGAATTCAGAGCAAGCCCTGCAGACGCTCAGCCCCAGAGCCAT
CCCAAGGAATCCAGATGGTGGCCCCCTGGAGTCCTCCTCTGACCTGGCAGCCCTCAGCCCTCTGACCTCC
AGCGGGCATCAGGAGAAGGACACAGAACTGGGCAGTACCCACACAGCAGGTGCGACCTCCAGCCTCACAC
CATCCCGTGGGCCTGTGTCTCCATCTGTCTCCTTCCAGCCCCTGGCCCGTTCCACCCCCAGGGCAAGCCG
CTTGCCTGGACCCACAGGGTCAGTTGTATCTACTGGCACCTCCTTCTCCTCCTCATCCCCTGGCTTGGCC
TCTGCAGGGGCTGCAGAGGGTAAAGCGGGTGCAGAGAGTGACCAGGCCGAGCCTATCATCTGCTCCAGTG
GGGCAGAGGCACCTGCCAACTCTCTGCCCTCCAAAGTGCCTACCACCTTGATGCCTGTGAACACAGTGGC
CCTGAAAGTGCCTGCCAACCCAGCATCTGTCAGCACAGTGCCCTCCAAGTTGCCAACTAGCTCAAAGCCC
CCTGGTGCAGTGCCTTCTAATGCGCTCACCAATCCAGCACCATCCAAATTGCCCATCAACTCAACCCGTG
CTGGCATGGTGCCATCCAAAGTGCCTACTAGCATGGTGCTCACCAAGGTGTCTGCCAGCACAGTCCCCAC
TGACGGGAGCAGCAGAAATGAGGAGACCCCAGCAGCTCCAACACCCGCCGGCGCCACTGGAGGCAGCTCA
GCCTGGCTAGACAGCAGCTTTGAGAATAGGGGCCTTGGGTCGGAGCTGAGTAAGCCTGGCGTGCTGGCAT
CCCAGGTAGACAGCCCGTTCTCGGGCTGCTTCGAGGATCTTGCCATCAGTGCCAGCACCTCCTTGGGCAT
GGGGCCCTGCCATGGCCCAGAGGAGAATGAGTATAAGTCCGAGGGCACCTTTGGGATCCACGTGGCTGAG
AACCCCAGCATCCAGCTCCTGGAGGGCAACCCTGGGCCACCTGCGGACCCGGATGGCGGCCCCAGGCCAC
AAGCCGACCGGAAGTTCCAGGAGAGGGAGGTGCCATGCCACAGGCCCTCACCTGGGGCTCTGTGGCTCCA
GGTGGCTGTGACAGGGGTGCTGGTAGTCACACTCCTGGTGGTGCTGTACCGGCGGCGTCTGCACTAGCAA
TTGGAAGACTAATGCGTTTTCGAGATATCTAGACCCAGCTTTCTTGTACAAAGTGGTTGATAACATCTCG
AGCCATAAAGATGGTTAATTAACCCACCCAAGATCTGGCCTCCGCGCCGGGTTTTGGCGCCTCCCGCGGG
CGCCCCCCTCCTCACGGCGAGCGCTGCCACGTCAGACGAAGGGCGCAGCGAGCGTCCTGATCCTTCCGCC
CGGACGCTCAGGACAGCGGCCCGCTGCTCATAAGACTCGGCCTTAGAACCCCAGTATCAGCAGAAGGACA
TTTTAGGACGGGACTTGGGTGACTCTAGGGCACTGGTTTTCTTTCCAGAGAGCGGAACAGGCGAGGAAAA
GTAGTCCCTTCTCGGCGATTCTGCGGAGGGATCTCCGTGGGGCGGTGAACGCCGATGATTATATAAGGAC
GCGCCGGGTGTGGCACAGCTAGTTCCGTCGCAGCCGGGATTTGGGTCGCGGTTCTTGTTTGTGGATCGCT
GTGATCGTCACTTGGTGAGTAGCGGGCTGCTGGGCTGGCCGGGGCTTTCGTGGCCGCCGGGCCGCTCGGT
GGGACGGAAGCGTGTGGAGAGACCGCCAAGGGCTGTAGTCTGGGTCCGCGAGCAAGGTTGCCCTGAACTG
GGGGTTGGGGGGAGCGCAGCAAAATGGCGGCTGTTCCCGAGTCTTGAATGGAAGACGCTTGTGAGGCGGG
CTGTGAGGTCGTTGAAACAAGGTGGGGGGCATGGTGGGCGGCAAGAACCCAAGGTCTTGAGGCCTTCGCT
AATGCGGGAAAGCTCTTATTCGGGTGAGATGGGCTGGGGCACCATCTGGGGACCCTGACGTGAAGTTTGT
CACTGACTGGAGAACTCGGTTTGTCGTCTGTTGCGGGGGCGGCAGTTATGGCGGTGCCGTTGGGCAGTGC
ACCCGTACCTTTGGGAGCGCGCGCCCTCGTCGTGTCGTGACGTCACCCGTTCTGTTGGCTTATAATGCAG
GGTGGGGCCACCTGCCGGTAGGTGTGCGGTAGGCTTTTCTCCGTCGCAGGACGCAGGGTTCGGGCCTAGG
GTAGGCTCTCCTGAATCGACAGGCGCCGGACCTCTGGTGAGGGGAGGGATAAGTGAGGCGTCAGTTTCTT
TGGTCGGTTTTATGTACCTATCTTCTTAAGTAGCTGAAGCTCCGGTTTTGAACTATGCGCTCGGGGTTGG
CGAGTGTGTTTTGTGAAGTTTTTTAGGCACCTTTTGAAATGTAATCATTTGGGTCAATATGTAATTTTCA
GTGTTAGACTAGTAAATTGTCCGCTAAATTCTGGCCGTTTTTGGCTTTTTTGTTAGACGAAGCTTGGTAC
CGAGCTCGGATCTCCACCCCGTACCGGTCCTGCAGGATTTAAATGGCGCGCCGCTAGCGCTACCGGACTC
AGATCTCGAGCTCAAGCTTCGAATTCTGCAGTCGAATTCACCATGTCTAGACTGGACAAGAGCAAAGTCA
TAAACGGAGCTCTGGAATTACTCAATGGTGTCGGTATCGAAGGCCTGACGACAAGGAAACTCGCTCAAAA
GCTGGGAGTTGAGCAGCCTACCCTGTACTGGCACGTGAAGAACAAGCGGGCCCTGCTCGATGCCCTGCCA
ATCGAGATGCTGGACAGGCATCATACCCACTTCTGCCCCCTGGAAGGCGAGTCATGGCAAGACTTTCTGC
GGAACAACGCCAAGTCATACCGCTGTGCTCTCCTCTCACATCGCGACGGGGCTAAAGTGCATCTCGGCAC
CCGCCCAACAGAGAAACAGTACGAAACCCTGGAAAATCAGCTCGCGTTCCTGTGTCAGCAAGGCTTCTCC
CTGGAGAACGCACTGTACGCTCTGTCCGCCGTGGGCCACTTTACACTGGGCTGCGTATTGGAGGAACAGG
AGCATCAAGTAGCAAAAGAGGAAAGAGAGACACCTACCACCGATTCTATGCCCCCACTTCTGAGACAAGC
AATTGAGCTGTTCGACCGGCAGGGAGCCGAACCTGCCTTCCTTTTCGGCCTGGAACTAATCATATGTGGC
CTGGAGAAACAGCTAAAGTGCGAAAGCGGCGGGCCGACCGACGCCCTTGACGATTTTGACTTAGACATGC
TCCCAGCCGATGCCCTTGACGACTTTGACCTTGATATGCTGCCTGCTGACGCTCTTGACGATTTTGACCT
TGACATGCTCCCCGGGTAACTAAGTAAGGATCCGCGGCCGCACTAGAGGAATTCCGCCCCTCTCCCCCCC
CCCCCCCTAACGTTACTGGCCGAAGCCGCTTGGAATAAGGCCGGTGTGCGTTTGTCTATATGTTATTTTC
CACCATATTGCCGTCTTTTGGCAATGTGAGGGCCCGGAAACCTGGCCCTGTCTTCTTGACGAGCATTCCT
AGGGGTCTTTCCCCTCTCGCCAAAGGAATGCAAGGTCTGTTGAATGTCGTGAAGGAAGCAGTTCCTCTGG
AAGCTTCTTGAAGACAAACAACGTCTGTAGCGACCCTTTGCAGGCAGCGGAACCCCCCACCTGGCGACAG
GTGCCTCTGCGGCCAAAAGCCACGTGTATAAGATACACCTGCAAAGGCGGCACAACCCCAGTGCCACGTT
GTGAGTTGGATAGTTGTGGAAAGAGTCAAATGGCTCTCCTCAAGCGTATTCAACAAGGGGCTGAAGGATG
CCCAGAAGGTACCCCATTGTATGGGATCTGATCTGGGGCCTCGGTGCACATGCTTTACATGTGTTTAGTC
GAGGTTAAAAAAACGTCTAGGCCCCCCGAACCACGGGGACGTGGTTTTCCTTTGAAAAACACGATGATAA
GCTTACCGGTACGCGTGATAGCTTGCCACAACCCGTACCAAAGATGGATAGATCCGGAAAGCCTGAACTC
ACCGCGACGTCTGTCGAGAAGTTTCTGATCGAAAAGTTCGACAGCGTCTCCGACCTGATGCAGCTCTCGG
AGGGCGAAGAATCTCGTGCTTTCAGCTTCGATGTAGGAGGGCGTGGATATGTCCTGCGGGTAAATAGCTG
CGCCGATGGTTTCTACAAAGATCGTTATGTTTATCGGCACTTTGCATCGGCCGCGCTCCCGATTCCGGAA
GTGCTTGACATTGGGGAATTCAGCGAGAGCCTGACCTATTGCATCTCCCGCCGTGCACAGGGTGTCACGT
TGCAAGACCTGCCTGAAACCGAACTGCCCGCTGTTCTGCAGCCGGTCGCGGAGGCCATGGATGCGATCGC
TGCGGCCGATCTTAGCCAGACGAGCGGGTTCGGCCCATTCGGACCGCAAGGAATCGGTCAATACACTACA
TGGCGTGATTTCATATGCGCGATTGCTGATCCCCATGTGTATCACTGGCAAACTGTGATGGACGACACCG
TCAGTGCGTCCGTCGCGCAGGCTCTCGATGAGCTGATGCTTTGGGCCGAGGACTGCCCCGAAGTCCGGCA
CCTCGTGCACGCGGATTTCGGCTCCAACAATGTCCTGACGGACAATGGCCGCATAACAGCGGTCATTGAC
TGGAGCGAGGCGATGTTCGGGGATTCCCAATACGAGGTCGCCAACATCTTCTTCTGGAGGCCGTGGTTGG
CTTGTATGGAGCAGCAGACGCGCTACTTCGAGCGGAGGCATCCGGAGCTTGCAGGATCGCCGCGGCTCCG
GGCGTATATGCTCCGCATTGGTCTTGACCAACTCTATCAGAGCTTGGTTGACGGCAATTTCGATGATGCA
GCTTGGGCGCAGGGTCGATGCGACGCAATCGTCCGATCCGGAGCCGGGACTGTCGGGCGTACACAAATCG
CCCGCAGAAGCGCGGCCGTCTGGACCGATGGCTGTGTAGAAGTACTCGCCGATAGTGGAAACCGACGCCC
CAGCACTCGTCCGAGGGCAAAGGAATAGAGTAGATGCCGACCGAACAAGAGCTGATTTCGAGAACGCCTC
AGCCAGCAACTCGCGCGAGCCTAGCAAGGCAAATGCGAGAGAACGGCCTTACGCTTGGTGGCACAGTTCT
CGTCCACAGTTCGCTAAGCTCGCTCGGCTGGGTCGCGGGAGGGCCGGTCGCAGTGATTCAGGCCCTTCTG
GATTGTGTTGGTCCCCAGGGCACGATTGTCATGCCCACGCACTCGGGTGATCTGACTGATCCCGCAGATT
GGAGATCGCCGCCCGTGCCTGCCGATTGGGTGCAGATCTCTAGATCTGTACAAGTAAAGCGGCCGCGACT
CTAGATCATAATCAGCCATACCACATTTGTAGAGGTTTTACTTGCTTTAAAAAACCTCCCACACCTCCCC
CTGAACCTGAAACATAAAATGAATGCAATTGTTGTTGTTTAGTCCCTCCCAATTCGATATCAAGCTTATC
GATAATCAACCTCTGGATTACAAAATTTGTGAAAGATTGACTGGTATTCTTAACTATGTTGCTCCTTTTA
CGCTATGTGGATACGCTGCTTTAATGCCTTTGTATCATGCTATTGCTTCCCGTATGGCTTTCATTTTCTC
CTCCTTGTATAAATCCTGGTTGCTGTCTCTTTATGAGGAGTTGTGGCCCGTTGTCAGGCAACGTGGCGTG
GTGTGCACTGTGTTTGCTGACGCAACCCCCACTGGTTGGGGCATTGCCACCACCTGTCAGCTCCTTTCCG
GGACTTTCGCTTTCCCCCTCCCTATTGCCACGGCGGAACTCATCGCCGCCTGCCTTGCCCGCTGCTGGAC
AGGGGCTCGGCTGTTGGGCACTGACAATTCCGTGGTGTTGTCGGGGAAATCATCGTCCTTTCCTTGGCTG
CTCGCCTGTGTTGCCACCTGGATTCTGCGCGGGACGTCCTTCTGCTACGTCCCTTCGGCCCTCAATCCAG
CGGACCTTCCTTCCCGCGGCCTGCTGCCGGCTCTGCGGCCTCTTCCGCGTCTTCGCCTTCGCCCTCAGAC
GAGTCGGATCTCCCTTTGGGCCGCCTCCCCGCATCGATACCGTCGACCTCGATCGAGACCTAGAAAAACA
TGGAGCAATCACAAGTAGCAATACAGCAGCTACCAATGCTGATTGTGCCTGGCTAGAAGCACAAGAGGAG
GAGGAGGTGGGTTTTCCAGTCACACCTCAGGTACCTTTAAGACCAATGACTTACAAGGCAGCTGTAGATC
TTAGCCACTTTTTAAAAGAAAAGGGGGGACTGGAAGGGCTAATTCACTCCCAACGAAGACAAGATATCCT
TGATCTGTGGATCTACCACACACAAGGCTACTTCCCTGATTGGCAGAACTACACACCAGGGCCAGGGATC
AGATATCCACTGACCTTTGGATGGTGCTACAAGCTAGTACCAGTTGAGCAAGAGAAGGTAGAAGAAGCCA
ATGAAGGAGAGAACACCCGCTTGTTACACCCTGTGAGCCTGCATGGGATGGATGACCCGGAGAGAGAAGT
ATTAGAGTGGAGGTTTGACAGCCGCCTAGCATTTCATCACATGGCCCGAGAGCTGCATCCGGACTGTACT
GGGTCTCTCTGGTTAGACCAGATCTGAGCCTGGGAGCTCTCTGGCTAACTAGGGAACCCACTGCTTAAGC
CTCAATAAAGCTTGCCTTGAGTGCTTCAAGTAGTGTGTGCCCGTCTGTTGTGTGACTCTGGTAACTAGAG
ATCCCTCAGACCCTTTTAGTCAGTGTGGAAAATCTCTAGCAGGGCCCGTTTAAACCCGCTGATCAGCCTC
GACTGTGCCTTCTAGTTGCCAGCCATCTGTTGTTTGCCCCTCCCCCGTGCCTTCCTTGACCCTGGAAGGT
GCCACTCCCACTGTCCTTTCCTAATAAAATGAGGAAATTGCATCGCATTGTCTGAGTAGGTGTCATTCTA
TTCTGGGGGGTGGGGTGGGGCAGGACAGCAAGGGGGAGGATTGGGAAGACAATAGCAGGCATGCTGGGGA
TGCGGTGGGCTCTATGGCTTCTGAGGCGGAAAGAACCAGCTGGGGCTCTAGGGGGTATCCCC
[124 nt withheld, positions 10633-10756]
C
[91 nt withheld, positions 10758-10848]
A
[49 nt withheld, positions 10850-10898]
CCTTTGACGTTGGAGTCCACGTTCTTT
[37 nt withheld, positions 10926-10962]
ACCCTATCTCGGTCTATTCTTTTGATTTATAAGGGATTTTGCCGATTTCGGCCTATTGGTTAAAAAATGA
GCTGATTTAACAAAAATTTAACGCGAATTAATTCTGTGGAATGTGTGTCAGTTAGGGTGTGGAAAGTCCC
CAGGCTCCCCAGCAGGCAGAAGTATGCAAAGCATGCATCTCAATTAGTCAGCAACCAGGTGTGGAAAGTC
CCCAGGCTCCCCAGCAGGCAGAAGTATGCAAAGCATGCATCTCAATTAGTCAGCAACCATAGTCCCGCCC
CTAACTCCGCCCATCCCGCCCCTAACTCCGCCCAGTTCCGCCCATTCTCCGCCCCATGGCTGACTAATTT
TTTTTATTTATGCAGAGGCCGAGGCCGCCTCTGCCTCTGAGCTATTCCAGAAGTAGTGAGGAGGCTTTTT
TGGAGGCCTAGGCTTTTGCAAAAAGCTCCCGGGAGCTTGTATATCCATTTTCGGATCTGATCAGCACGTG
TTGACAATTAATCATCGGCATAGTATATCGGCATAGTATAATACGACAAGGTGAGGAACTAAACCATGGC
CAAGTTGACCAGTGCCGTTCCGGTGCTCACCGCGCGCGACGTCGCCGGAGCGGTCGAGTTCTGGACCGAC
CGGCTCGGGTTCTCCCGGGACTTCGTGGAGGACGACTTCGCCGGTGTGGTCCGGGACGACGTGACCCTGT
TCATCAGCGCGGTCCAGGACCAGGTGGTGCCGGACAACACCCTGGCCTGGGTGTGGGTGCGCGGCCTGGA
CGAGCTGTACGCCGAGTGGTCGGAGGTCGTGTCCACGAACTTCCGGGACGCCTCCGGGCCGGCCATGACC
GAGATCGGCGAGCAGCCGTGGGGGCGGGAGTTCGCCCTGCGCGACCCGGCCGGCAACTGCGTGCACTTCG
TGGCCGAGGAGCAGGACTGACACGTGCTACGAGATTTCGATTCCACCGCCGCCTTCTATGAAAGGTTGGG
CTTCGGAATCGTTTTCCGGGACGCCGGCTGGATGATCCTCCAGCGCGGGGATCTCATGCTGGAGTTCTTC
GCCCACCCCAACTTGTTTATTGCAGCTTATAATGGTTACAAATAAAGCAATAGCATCACAAATTTCACAA
ATAAAGCATTTTTTTCACTGCATTCTAGTTGTGGTTTGTCCAAACTCATCAATGTATCTTATCATGTCTG
TATACCGTCGACCTCTAGCTAGAGCTTGGCGTAATCATGGTCATAGCTGTTTCCTGTGTGAAATTGTTAT
CCGCTCACAATTCCACACAACATACGAGCCGGAAGCATAAAGTGTAAAGCCTGGGGTGCCTAATGAGTGA
GCTAACTCACATTAATTGCGTTGCGCTCACTGCCCGCTTTCCAGTCGGGAAACCTGTCGTGCCAGCTGCA
TTAATGAATCGGCCAACGCGCGGGGAGAGGCGGTTTGCGTATTGGGCGCTCTTCCGCTTCCTCGCTCACT
GACTCGCTGCGCTCGGTCGTTCGGCTGCGGCGAGCGGTATCAGCTCACTCAAAGGCGGTAATACGGTTAT
CCACAGAATCAGGGGATAACGCAGGAAAGAACATGTGAGCAAAAGGCCAGCAAAAGGCCAGGAACCGTAA
AAAGGCCGCGTTGCTGGCGTTTTTCCATAGGCTCCGCCCCCCTGACGAGCATCACAAAAATCGACGCTCA
AGTCAGAGGTGGCGAAACCCGACAGGACTATAAAGATACCAGGCGTTTCCCCCTGGAAGCTCCCTCGTGC
GCTCTCCTGTTCCGACCCTGCCGCTTACCGGATACCTGTCCGCCTTTCTCCCTTCGGGAAGCGTGGCGCT
TTCTCATAGCTCACGCTGTAGGTATCTCAGTTCGGTGTAGGTCGTTCGCTCCAAGCTGGGCTGTGTGCAC
GAACCCCCCGTTCAGCCCGACCGCTGCGCCTTATCCGGTAACTATCGTCTTGAGTCCAACCCGGTAAGAC
ACGACTTATCGCCACTGGCAGCAGCCACTGGTAACAGGATTAGCAGAGCGAGGTATGTAGGCGGTGCTAC
AGAGTTCTTGAAGTGGTGGCCTAACTACGGCTACACTAGAAGAACAGTATTTGGTATCTGCGCTCTGCTG
AAGCCAGTTACCTTCGGAAAAAGAGTTGGTAGCTCTTGATCCGGCAAACAAACCACCGCTGGTAGCGGTG
GTTTTTTTGTTTGCAAGCAGCAGATTACGCGCAGAAAAAAAGGATCTCAAGAAGATCCTTTGATCTTTTC
TACGGGGTCTGACGCTCAGTGGAACGAAAACTCACGTTAAGGGATTTTGGTCATGAGATTATCAAAAAGG
ATCTTCACCTAGATCCTTTTAAATTAAAAATGAAGTTTTAAATCAATCTAAAGTATATATGAGTAAACTT
GGTCTGACAGTTACCAATGCTTAATCAGTGAGGCACCTATCTCAGCGATCTGTCTATTTCGTTCATCCAT
AGTTGCCTGACTCCCCGTCGTGTAGATAACTACGATACGGGAGGGCTTACCATCTGGCCCCAGTGCTGCA
ATGATACCGCGAGACCCACGCTCACCGGCTCCAGATTTATCAGCAATAAACCAGCCAGCCGGAAGGGCCG
AGCGCAGAAGTGGTCCTGCAACTTTATCCGCCTCCATCCAGTCTATTAATTGTTGCCGGGAAGCTAGAGT
AAGTAGTTCGCCAGTTAATAGTTTGCGCAACGTTGTTGCCATTGCTACAGGCATCGTGGTGTCACGCTCG
TCGTTTGGTATGGCTTCATTCAGCTCCGGTTCCCAACGATCAAGGCGAGTTACATGATCCCCCATGTTGT
GCAAAAAAGCGGTTAGCTCCTTCGGTCCTCCGATCGTTGTCAGAAGTAAGTTGGCCGCAGTGTTATCACT
CATGGTTATGGCAGCACTGCATAATTCTCTTACTGTCATGCCATCCGTAAGATGCTTTTCTGTGACTGGT
GAGTACTCAACCAAGTCATTCTGAGAATAGTGTATGCGGCGACCGAGTTGCTCTTGCCCGGCGTCAATAC
GGGATAATACCGCGCCACATAGCAGAACTTTAAAAGTGCTCATCATTGGAAAACGTTCTTCGGGGCGAAA
ACTCTCAAGGATCTTACCGCTGTTGAGATCCAGTTCGATGTAACCCACTCGTGCACCCAACTGATCTTCA
GCATCTTTTACTTTCACCAGCGTTTCTGGGTGAGCAAAAACAGGAAGGCAAAATGCCGCAAAAAAGGGAA
TAAGGGCGACACGGAAATGTTGAATACTCATACTCTTCCTTTTTCAATATTATTGAAGCATTTATCAGGG
TTATTGTCTCATGAGCGGATACATATTTGAATGTATTTAGAAAAATAAACAAATAGGGGTTCCGCGCACA
TTTCCCCGAAAAGTGCCACCTGAC
